Addgene plasmid #75850: TNIK gRNA (BRDN0001146101)
Purpose: 3rd generation lentiviral gRNA plasmid targeting human TNIK
Depositing lab: John Doench & David Root. Depositing organization: Broad Institute. Publication: Optimized sgRNA design to maximize activity and minimize off-target effects of CRISPR-Cas9. Doench JG, Fusi N, Sullender M, Hegde M, Vaimberg EW, Donovan KF, Smith I, Tothova Z, Wilen C, Orchard R, Virgin HW, Listgarten J, Root DE. Nat Biotechnol. 2016 Jan 18. doi: 10.1038/nbt.3437. PubMed 26780180.
Backbone
  Vector backbone: lentiGuide-Puro
  Backbone manufacturer: Zhang Lab (Addgene plasmid # 52963)
  Vector type: Mammalian Expression, Lentiviral, CRISPR
  Selectable markers: Puromycin
Growth in bacteria
  Bacterial resistance: Ampicillin, 100 μg/mL
  Growth temperature: 37°C
  Growth strain: DH5alpha
  Copy number: High Copy
Gene/Insert
  Gene/Insert name: TNIK (alt names: TNIK; NM_001161560.1)
  gRNA/shRNA sequence: AGCAACGAGCAGTACAATGT
  Species: H. sapiens (human)
  Entrez Gene: TNIK (a.k.a. MRT54)
  Promoter: hU6
  Cloning method: Unknown
  Sequencing primers: 5′ U6-F; 3′ pS2-R
Terms and licenses: Academic/Nonprofit Terms; Industry Terms: Not Available to Industry
Depositor comments: The gRNA was designed to target the following Genbank reference sequence(s): NM_001161560.1,NM_001161561.1,NM_001161562.1,NM_001161563.1,NM_001161564.1,NM_001161565.1,NM_001161566.1,NM_015028.2. Note that this plasmid does NOT contain Cas9. It should be used in conjunction with lentiCas9-Blast (Addgene #52962) or otherwise with cell lines already expressing Cas9. Browse the full kinome gRNA library at http://www.addgene.org/pooled-library/broadgpp-human-kinome/ or visit http://www.broadinstitute.org/rnai/public/ for detailed protocols and information.
How to cite: TNIK gRNA (BRDN0001146101) was a gift from John Doench & David Root (Addgene plasmid # 75850 ; http://n2t.net/addgene:75850 ; RRID:Addgene_75850)
