[The description below was written by a language model from this plasmid's Addgene catalogue record and pLannotate feature annotations shown in this document.]
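Description:
TNIK gRNA (BRDN0001146101) is a third-generation lentiviral guide RNA plasmid built on the lentiGuide-Puro backbone, carrying a single sgRNA directed against human TNIK. It is maintained in E. coli as a high-copy plasmid through a ColE1/pUC-type origin and selected with ampicillin via the β-lactamase gene. An f1 origin, an SV40 origin and remnants of a lac/T7/T3 cloning region are also annotated in the backbone.

The viral portion is arranged as a self-inactivating transfer vector. An RSV promoter drives a truncated HIV-1 5' LTR, followed by the Ψ packaging signal with a partial gag sequence, the Rev response element, a cPPT/CTS element and a ΔU3 3' LTR. Because genomic RNA transcription is driven by RSV rather than depending on Tat, the vector is compatible with third-generation packaging systems, and the U3 deletion inactivates the LTR promoter after integration.

Between the LTRs sit two expression units. A human U6 RNA polymerase III promoter transcribes the TNIK-targeting spacer fused to the Streptococcus pyogenes Cas9 guide scaffold. The EF-1α core promoter with its intron A then drives puromycin N-acetyltransferase, followed by a WPRE to enhance transcript expression, allowing puromycin selection of transduced mammalian cells.

The guide was designed to match multiple TNIK reference transcripts and belongs to a human kinome gRNA collection. The plasmid does not encode Cas9, so it is intended for use with a separate Cas9 lentiviral vector or in cells that already express Cas9, typically to knock out TNIK.
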