Features (pLannotate 1.2.2; 29 found; start..end, strand, type, name):
     14..80      +  CDS            small t antigen (fragment): SV40 (simian virus 40) small t antigen
    106..317     +  promoter       EF-1α core promoter: core promoter for human elongation factor EF-1α
    318..1256    +  intron         EF-1α intron A: intron upstream of the start codon of human EF-1α
   1278..1877    +  CDS            PuroR (fragment): puromycin N-acetyltransferase; pac from Streptomyces; confers resistance to puromycin
   1893..2481    +  misc_feature   WPRE: woodchuck hepatitis virus posttranscriptional regulatory element
   2532..2551    +  misc_feature   cPPT/CTS (fragment): central polypurine tract and central termination sequence of HIV-1
   2553..2786    +  LTR            3' LTR (ΔU3): self-inactivating 3' long terminal repeat (LTR) from HIV-1
   2864..2985    +  polyA_signal   SV40 poly(A) signal: SV40 polyadenylation signal
   3025..3160    +  rep_origin     SV40 ori: SV40 origin of replication
   3181..3199    -  promoter       T7 promoter: promoter for bacteriophage T7 RNA polymerase
   3207..3362    +  CDS            lacZα (fragment): LacZα fragment of β-galactosidase; lacZ fragment
   3367..3795    +  rep_origin     f1 ori (sequence partly withheld): f1 bacteriophage origin of replication; arrow indicates direction of (+) strand synthesis
   3848..3952    +  promoter       AmpR promoter: bla
   3953..4813    +  CDS            AmpR: β-lactamase; bla; confers resistance to ampicillin, carbenicillin, and related antibiotics
   4984..5572    +  rep_origin     ori: high-copy-number ColE1/pMB1/pBR322/pUC origin of replication
   5755..5847    +  CDS            lacI (fragment): lac repressor; lacI; The lac repressor binds to the lac operator to inhibit transcription in E. coli. This inhibition can be relieved by adding lactose or isopropyl-β-D-thiogalactopyranoside (IPTG).
   5860..5881    +  protein_bind   CAP binding site: CAP binding activates transcription in the presence of cAMP. E. coli catabolite activator protein
   5896..5926    +  promoter       lac promoter: promoter for the E. coli lac operon
   5934..5950    +  protein_bind   lac operator: The lac repressor binds to the lac operator to inhibit transcription in E. coli. This inhibition can be relieved by adding lactose or isopropyl-β-D-thiogalactopyranoside (IPTG). lac repressor encoded by lacI
   5995..6013    +  promoter       T3 promoter: promoter for bacteriophage T3 RNA polymerase
   6041..6267    +  promoter       RSV promoter: Rous sarcoma virus enhancer/promoter
   6268..6448    +  LTR            5' LTR (truncated): truncated 5' long terminal repeat (LTR) from HIV-1
   6495..6620    +  misc_feature   HIV-1 Ψ: packaging signal of human immunodeficiency virus type 1
   6604..6967    +  CDS            HIV-1 gag (fragment): gag protein from human immunodeficiency virus 1; gag
   7113..7346    +  misc_feature   RRE: The Rev response element (RRE) of HIV-1 allows for Rev-dependent mRNA export from the nucleus to the cytoplasm.
   7723..7749    +  CDS            Rev (fragment): human immunodeficiency virus 1 (HIV-1) Rev protein; rev; enhances nuclear export of unspliced and incompletely spliced viral mRNAs
   7753..7993    +  promoter       U6 promoter: RNA polymerase III promoter for human U6 snRNA
   8023..8098    +  misc_RNA       gRNA scaffold: guide RNA scaffold for the Streptococcus pyogenes CRISPR/Cas9 system
   8154..8271    +  misc_feature   cPPT/CTS: central polypurine tract and central termination sequence of HIV-1
>Addgene plasmid #75850 | TNIK gRNA (BRDN0001146101) | addgene full sequence | sequence record 184690 | Addgene Assembled Sequence
CCCGGGTGCAAAGATGGATAAAGTTTTAAACAGAGAGGAATCTTTGCAGCTAATGGACCTTCTAGGTCTT
GAAAGGAGTGGGAATTGGCTCCGGTGCCCGTCAGTGGGCAGAGCGCACATCGCCCACAGTCCCCGAGAAG
TTGGGGGGAGGGGTCGGCAATTGATCCGGTGCCTAGAGAAGGTGGCGCGGGGTAAACTGGGAAAGTGATG
TCGTGTACTGGCTCCGCCTTTTTCCCGAGGGTGGGGGAGAACCGTATATAAGTGCAGTAGTCGCCGTGAA
CGTTCTTTTTCGCAACGGGTTTGCCGCCAGAACACAGGTAAGTGCCGTGTGTGGTTCCCGCGGGCCTGGC
CTCTTTACGGGTTATGGCCCTTGCGTGCCTTGAATTACTTCCACCTGGCTGCAGTACGTGATTCTTGATC
CCGAGCTTCGGGTTGGAAGTGGGTGGGAGAGTTCGAGGCCTTGCGCTTAAGGAGCCCCTTCGCCTCGTGC
TTGAGTTGAGGCCTGGCCTGGGCGCTGGGGCCGCCGCGTGCGAATCTGGTGGCACCTTCGCGCCTGTCTC
GCTGCTTTCGATAAGTCTCTAGCCATTTAAAATTTTTGATGACCTGCTGCGACGCTTTTTTTCTGGCAAG
ATAGTCTTGTAAATGCGGGCCAAGATCTGCACACTGGTATTTCGGTTTTTGGGGCCGCGGGCGGCGACGG
GGCCCGTGCGTCCCAGCGCACATGTTCGGCGAGGCGGGGCCTGCGAGCGCGGCCACCGAGAATCGGACGG
GGGTAGTCTCAAGCTGGCCGGCCTGCTCTGGTGCCTGGCCTCGCGCCGCCGTGTATCGCCCCGCCCTGGG
CGGCAAGGCTGGCCCGGTCGGCACCAGTTGCGTGAGCGGAAAGATGGCCGCTTCCCGGCCCTGCTGCAGG
GAGCTCAAAATGGAGGACGCGGCGCTCGGGAGAGCGGGCGGGTGAGTCACCCACACAAAGGAAAAGGGCC
TTTCCGTCCTCAGCCGTCGCTTCATGTGACTCCACGGAGTACCGGGCGCCGTCCAGGCACCTCGATTAGT
TCTCGAGCTTTTGGAGTACGTCGTCTTTAGGTTGGGGGGAGGGGTTTTATGCGATGGAGTTTCCCCACAC
TGAGTGGGTGGAGACTGAAGTTAGGCCAGCTTGGCACTTGATGTAATTCTCCTTGGAATTTGCCCTTTTT
GAGTTTGGATCTTGGTTCATTCTCAAGCCTCAGACAGTGGTTCAAAGTTTTTTTCTTCCATTTCAGGTGT
CGTGACGTACGGCCACCATGACCGAGTACAAGCCCACGGTGCGCCTCGCCACCCGCGACGACGTCCCCAG
GGCCGTACGCACCCTCGCCGCCGCGTTCGCCGACTACCCCGCCACGCGCCACACCGTCGATCCGGACCGC
CACATCGAGCGGGTCACCGAGCTGCAAGAACTCTTCCTCACGCGCGTCGGGCTCGACATCGGCAAGGTGT
GGGTCGCGGACGACGGCGCCGCCGTGGCGGTCTGGACCACGCCGGAGAGCGTCGAAGCGGGGGCGGTGTT
CGCCGAGATCGGCCCGCGCATGGCCGAGTTGAGCGGTTCCCGGCTGGCCGCGCAGCAACAGATGGAAGGC
CTCCTGGCGCCGCACCGGCCCAAGGAGCCCGCGTGGTTCCTGGCCACCGTCGGAGTCTCGCCCGACCACC
AGGGCAAGGGTCTGGGCAGCGCCGTCGTGCTCCCCGGAGTGGAGGCGGCCGAGCGCGCCGGGGTGCCCGC
CTTCCTGGAGACCTCCGCGCCCCGCAACCTCCCCTTCTACGAGCGGCTCGGCTTCACCGTCACCGCCGAC
GTCGAGGTGCCCGAAGGACCGCGCACCTGGTGCATGACCCGCAAGCCCGGTGCCTGAACGCGTTAAGTCG
ACAATCAACCTCTGGATTACAAAATTTGTGAAAGATTGACTGGTATTCTTAACTATGTTGCTCCTTTTAC
GCTATGTGGATACGCTGCTTTAATGCCTTTGTATCATGCTATTGCTTCCCGTATGGCTTTCATTTTCTCC
TCCTTGTATAAATCCTGGTTGCTGTCTCTTTATGAGGAGTTGTGGCCCGTTGTCAGGCAACGTGGCGTGG
TGTGCACTGTGTTTGCTGACGCAACCCCCACTGGTTGGGGCATTGCCACCACCTGTCAGCTCCTTTCCGG
GACTTTCGCTTTCCCCCTCCCTATTGCCACGGCGGAACTCATCGCCGCCTGCCTTGCCCGCTGCTGGACA
GGGGCTCGGCTGTTGGGCACTGACAATTCCGTGGTGTTGTCGGGGAAATCATCGTCCTTTCCTTGGCTGC
TCGCCTGTGTTGCCACCTGGATTCTGCGCGGGACGTCCTTCTGCTACGTCCCTTCGGCCCTCAATCCAGC
GGACCTTCCTTCCCGCGGCCTGCTGCCGGCTCTGCGGCCTCTTCCGCGTCTTCGCCTTCGCCCTCAGACG
AGTCGGATCTCCCTTTGGGCCGCCTCCCCGCGTCGACTTTAAGACCAATGACTTACAAGGCAGCTGTAGA
TCTTAGCCACTTTTTAAAAGAAAAGGGGGGACTGGAAGGGCTAATTCACTCCCAACGAAGACAAGATCTG
CTTTTTGCTTGTACTGGGTCTCTCTGGTTAGACCAGATCTGAGCCTGGGAGCTCTCTGGCTAACTAGGGA
ACCCACTGCTTAAGCCTCAATAAAGCTTGCCTTGAGTGCTTCAAGTAGTGTGTGCCCGTCTGTTGTGTGA
CTCTGGTAACTAGAGATCCCTCAGACCCTTTTAGTCAGTGTGGAAAATCTCTAGCAGTACGTATAGTAGT
TCATGTCATCTTATTATTCAGTATTTATAACTTGCAAAGAAATGAATATCAGAGAGTGAGAGGAACTTGT
TTATTGCAGCTTATAATGGTTACAAATAAAGCAATAGCATCACAAATTTCACAAATAAAGCATTTTTTTC
ACTGCATTCTAGTTGTGGTTTGTCCAAACTCATCAATGTATCTTATCATGTCTGGCTCTAGCTATCCCGC
CCCTAACTCCGCCCATCCCGCCCCTAACTCCGCCCAGTTCCGCCCATTCTCCGCCCCATGGCTGACTAAT
TTTTTTTATTTATGCAGAGGCCGAGGCCGCCTCGGCCTCTGAGCTATTCCAGAAGTAGTGAGGAGGCTTT
TTTGGAGGCCTAGGGACGTACCCAATTCGCCCTATAGTGAGTCGTATTACGCGCGCTCACTGGCCGTCGT
TTTACAACGTCGTGACTGGGAAAACCCTGGCGTTACCCAACTTAATCGCCTTGCAGCACATCCCCCTTTC
GCCAGCTGGCGTAATAGCGAAGAGGCCCGCACCGATCGCCCTTCCCAACAGTTGCGCAGCCTGAATGGCG
AATGGG
[124 nt withheld, positions 3367-3490]
C
[91 nt withheld, positions 3492-3582]
A
[49 nt withheld, positions 3584-3632]
CCTTTGACGTTGGAGTCCACGTTCTTT
[37 nt withheld, positions 3660-3696]
ACCCTATCTCGGTCTATTCTTTTGATTTATAAGGGATTTTGCCGATTTCGGCCTATTGGTTAAAAAATGA
GCTGATTTAACAAAAATTTAACGCGAATTTTAACAAAATATTAACGCTTACAATTTAGGTGGCACTTTTC
GGGGAAATGTGCGCGGAACCCCTATTTGTTTATTTTTCTAAATACATTCAAATATGTATCCGCTCATGAG
ACAATAACCCTGATAAATGCTTCAATAATATTGAAAAAGGAAGAGTATGAGTATTCAACATTTCCGTGTC
GCCCTTATTCCCTTTTTTGCGGCATTTTGCCTTCCTGTTTTTGCTCACCCAGAAACGCTGGTGAAAGTAA
AAGATGCTGAAGATCAGTTGGGTGCACGAGTGGGTTACATCGAACTGGATCTCAACAGCGGTAAGATCCT
TGAGAGTTTTCGCCCCGAAGAACGTTTTCCAATGATGAGCACTTTTAAAGTTCTGCTATGTGGCGCGGTA
TTATCCCGTATTGACGCCGGGCAAGAGCAACTCGGTCGCCGCATACACTATTCTCAGAATGACTTGGTTG
AGTACTCACCAGTCACAGAAAAGCATCTTACGGATGGCATGACAGTAAGAGAATTATGCAGTGCTGCCAT
AACCATGAGTGATAACACTGCGGCCAACTTACTTCTGACAACGATCGGAGGACCGAAGGAGCTAACCGCT
TTTTTGCACAACATGGGGGATCATGTAACTCGCCTTGATCGTTGGGAACCGGAGCTGAATGAAGCCATAC
CAAACGACGAGCGTGACACCACGATGCCTGTAGCAATGGCAACAACGTTGCGCAAACTATTAACTGGCGA
ACTACTTACTCTAGCTTCCCGGCAACAATTAATAGACTGGATGGAGGCGGATAAAGTTGCAGGACCACTT
CTGCGCTCGGCCCTTCCGGCTGGCTGGTTTATTGCTGATAAATCTGGAGCCGGTGAGCGTGGGTCTCGCG
GTATCATTGCAGCACTGGGGCCAGATGGTAAGCCCTCCCGTATCGTAGTTATCTACACGACGGGGAGTCA
GGCAACTATGGATGAACGAAATAGACAGATCGCTGAGATAGGTGCCTCACTGATTAAGCATTGGTAACTG
TCAGACCAAGTTTACTCATATATACTTTAGATTGATTTAAAACTTCATTTTTAATTTAAAAGGATCTAGG
TGAAGATCCTTTTTGATAATCTCATGACCAAAATCCCTTAACGTGAGTTTTCGTTCCACTGAGCGTCAGA
CCCCGTAGAAAAGATCAAAGGATCTTCTTGAGATCCTTTTTTTCTGCGCGTAATCTGCTGCTTGCAAACA
AAAAAACCACCGCTACCAGCGGTGGTTTGTTTGCCGGATCAAGAGCTACCAACTCTTTTTCCGAAGGTAA
CTGGCTTCAGCAGAGCGCAGATACCAAATACTGTTCTTCTAGTGTAGCCGTAGTTAGGCCACCACTTCAA
GAACTCTGTAGCACCGCCTACATACCTCGCTCTGCTAATCCTGTTACCAGTGGCTGCTGCCAGTGGCGAT
AAGTCGTGTCTTACCGGGTTGGACTCAAGACGATAGTTACCGGATAAGGCGCAGCGGTCGGGCTGAACGG
GGGGTTCGTGCACACAGCCCAGCTTGGAGCGAACGACCTACACCGAACTGAGATACCTACAGCGTGAGCT
ATGAGAAAGCGCCACGCTTCCCGAAGGGAGAAAGGCGGACAGGTATCCGGTAAGCGGCAGGGTCGGAACA
GGAGAGCGCACGAGGGAGCTTCCAGGGGGAAACGCCTGGTATCTTTATAGTCCTGTCGGGTTTCGCCACC
TCTGACTTGAGCGTCGATTTTTGTGATGCTCGTCAGGGGGGCGGAGCCTATGGAAAAACGCCAGCAACGC
GGCCTTTTTACGGTTCCTGGCCTTTTGCTGGCCTTTTGCTCACATGTTCTTTCCTGCGTTATCCCCTGAT
TCTGTGGATAACCGTATTACCGCCTTTGAGTGAGCTGATACCGCTCGCCGCAGCCGAACGACCGAGCGCA
GCGAGTCAGTGAGCGAGGAAGCGGAAGAGCGCCCAATACGCAAACCGCCTCTCCCCGCGCGTTGGCCGAT
TCATTAATGCAGCTGGCACGACAGGTTTCCCGACTGGAAAGCGGGCAGTGAGCGCAACGCAATTAATGTG
AGTTAGCTCACTCATTAGGCACCCCAGGCTTTACACTTTATGCTTCCGGCTCGTATGTTGTGTGGAATTG
TGAGCGGATAACAATTTCACACAGGAAACAGCTATGACCATGATTACGCCAAGCGCGCAATTAACCCTCA
CTAAAGGGAACAAAAGCTGGAGCTGCAAGCTTAATGTAGTCTTATGCAATACTCTTGTAGTCTTGCAACA
TGGTAACGATGAGTTAGCAACATGCCTTACAAGGAGAGAAAAAGCACCGTGCATGCCGATTGGTGGAAGT
AAGGTGGTACGATCGTGCCTTATTAGGAAGGCAACAGACGGGTCTGACATGGATTGGACGAACCACTGAA
TTGCCGCATTGCAGAGATATTGTATTTAAGTGCCTAGCTCGATACATAAACGGGTCTCTCTGGTTAGACC
AGATCTGAGCCTGGGAGCTCTCTGGCTAACTAGGGAACCCACTGCTTAAGCCTCAATAAAGCTTGCCTTG
AGTGCTTCAAGTAGTGTGTGCCCGTCTGTTGTGTGACTCTGGTAACTAGAGATCCCTCAGACCCTTTTAG
TCAGTGTGGAAAATCTCTAGCAGTGGCGCCCGAACAGGGACTTGAAAGCGAAAGGGAAACCAGAGGAGCT
CTCTCGACGCAGGACTCGGCTTGCTGAAGCGCGCACGGCAAGAGGCGAGGGGCGGCGACTGGTGAGTACG
CCAAAAATTTTGACTAGCGGAGGCTAGAAGGAGAGAGATGGGTGCGAGAGCGTCAGTATTAAGCGGGGGA
GAATTAGATCGCGATGGGAAAAAATTCGGTTAAGGCCAGGGGGAAAGAAAAAATATAAATTAAAACATAT
AGTATGGGCAAGCAGGGAGCTAGAACGATTCGCAGTTAATCCTGGCCTGTTAGAAACATCAGAAGGCTGT
AGACAAATACTGGGACAGCTACAACCATCCCTTCAGACAGGATCAGAAGAACTTAGATCATTATATAATA
CAGTAGCAACCCTCTATTGTGTGCATCAAAGGATAGAGATAAAAGACACCAAGGAAGCTTTAGACAAGAT
AGAGGAAGAGCAAAACAAAAGTAAGACCACCGCACAGCAAGCGGCCGCTGATCTTCAGACCTGGAGGAGG
AGATATGAGGGACAATTGGAGAAGTGAATTATATAAATATAAAGTAGTAAAAATTGAACCATTAGGAGTA
GCACCCACCAAGGCAAAGAGAAGAGTGGTGCAGAGAGAAAAAAGAGCAGTGGGAATAGGAGCTTTGTTCC
TTGGGTTCTTGGGAGCAGCAGGAAGCACTATGGGCGCAGCGTCAATGACGCTGACGGTACAGGCCAGACA
ATTATTGTCTGGTATAGTGCAGCAGCAGAACAATTTGCTGAGGGCTATTGAGGCGCAACAGCATCTGTTG
CAACTCACAGTCTGGGGCATCAAGCAGCTCCAGGCAAGAATCCTGGCTGTGGAAAGATACCTAAAGGATC
AACAGCTCCTGGGGATTTGGGGTTGCTCTGGAAAACTCATTTGCACCACTGCTGTGCCTTGGAATGCTAG
TTGGAGTAATAAATCTCTGGAACAGATTTGGAATCACACGACCTGGATGGAGTGGGACAGAGAAATTAAC
AATTACACAAGCTTAATACACTCCTTAATTGAAGAATCGCAAAACCAGCAAGAAAAGAATGAACAAGAAT
TATTGGAATTAGATAAATGGGCAAGTTTGTGGAATTGGTTTAACATAACAAATTGGCTGTGGTATATAAA
ATTATTCATAATGATAGTAGGAGGCTTGGTAGGTTTAAGAATAGTTTTTGCTGTACTTTCTATAGTGAAT
AGAGTTAGGCAGGGATATTCACCATTATCGTTTCAGACCCACCTCCCAACCCCGAGGGGACCCAGAGAGG
GCCTATTTCCCATGATTCCTTCATATTTGCATATACGATACAAGGCTGTTAGAGAGATAATTAGAATTAA
TTTGACTGTAAACACAAAGATATTAGTACAAAATACGTGACGTAGAAAGTAATAATTTCTTGGGTAGTTT
GCAGTTTTAAAATTATGTTTTAAAATGGACTATCATATGCTTACCGTAACTTGAAAGTATTTCGATTTCT
TGGCTTTATATATCTTGTGGAAAGGACGAAACACCGAGCAACGAGCAGTACAATGTGTTTTAGAGCTAGA
AATAGCAAGTTAAAATAAGGCTAGTCCGTTATCAACTTGAAAAAGTGGCACCGAGTCGGTGCTTTTTTAA
GCTTGGCGTAACTAGATCTTGAGACAAATGGCAGTATTCATCCACAATTTTAAAAGAAAAGGGGGGATTG
GGGGGTACAGTGCAGGGGAAAGAATAGTAGACATAATAGCAACAGACATACAAACTAAAGAATTACAAAA
ACAAATTACAAAAATTCAAAATTTTCGGGTTTATTACAGGGACAGCAGAGATCCACTTTGGCGCCGGCTC
GAGGGGG
