>Addgene plasmid #75850 | TNIK gRNA (BRDN0001146101) | depositor partial sequence | sequence record 143310 | Target Sequence
AGCAACGAGCAGTACAATGT
