>Addgene plasmid #75850 | TNIK gRNA (BRDN0001146101) | addgene partial sequence | sequence record 184689 | hU6-F
GTAGAAAGTAATAATTTCTTGGGTAGTTTGCAGTTTTAAAATTATGTTTTAAAATGGACTATCATATGCT
TACCGTAACTTGAAAGTATTTCGATTTCTTGGCTTTATATATCTTGTGGAAAGGACGAAACACCGAGCAA
CGAGCAGTACAATGTGTTTTAGAGCTAGAAATAGCAAGTTAAAATAAGGCTAGTCCGTTATCAACTTGAA
AAAGTGGCACCGAGTCGGTGCTTTTTTAAGCTTGGCGTAACTAGATCTTGAGACAAATGGCAGTATTCAT
CCACAATTTTAAAAGAAAAGGGGGGATTGGGGGGTACAGTGCAGGGGAAAGAATAGTAGACATAATAGCA
ACAGACATACAAACTAAAGAATTACAAAAACAAATTACAAAAATTCAAAATTTTCGGGTTTATTACAGGG
ACAGCAGAGATCCACTTTGGCGCCGGCTCGAGGGGGCCCGGGTGCAAAGATGGATAAAGTTTTAAACAGA
GAGGAATCTTTGCAGCTAATGGACCTTCTAGGTCTTGAAAGGAGTGGGAATTGGCTCCGGTGCCCGTCAG
TGGGCAGAGC
